Addgene plasmid #209514: EC67844
Purpose: (Empty Backbone) Cloning in complete guide expression cassettes, with Cas9
Depositing lab: Wendy Harwood & Cristobal Uauy. Depositing organization: John Innes Centre. Publication: An optimised CRISPR Cas9 and Cas12a mutagenesis toolkit for Barley and Wheat. Lawrenson T, Clarke M, Kirby R, Forner M, Steuernagel B, Brown JKM, Harwood W. Plant Methods. 2024 Aug 13;20(1):123. doi: 10.1186/s13007-024-01234-y. PubMed 39138524.
Backbone
  Vector backbone: Unknown
  Vector type: CRISPR
  Selectable markers: RFP & hygromycin for plant
Growth in bacteria
  Bacterial resistance: Kanamycin, 50 μg/mL
  Growth temperature: 37°C
  Growth strain: DH5alpha
  Copy number: High Copy
Gene/Insert
  Gene/Insert name: None
Terms and licenses: Academic/Nonprofit Terms; Industry Terms: Not Available to Industry
Depositor comments: Wheat GoldenGate binary vector with Cas9
How to cite: EC67844 was a gift from Wendy Harwood & Cristobal Uauy (Addgene plasmid # 209514 ; http://n2t.net/addgene:209514 ; RRID:Addgene_209514)
