[The description below was written by a language model from this plasmid's Addgene catalogue record and pLannotate feature annotations shown in this document.]
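Description:
EC67844 is a 17.2 kb Golden Gate binary vector for Agrobacterium-mediated CRISPR mutagenesis in wheat. It is supplied as an empty backbone that already carries Cas9, and complete guide RNA expression cassettes are cloned into it. The catalogue does not name the parental backbone. The feature table shows a typical binary architecture: a high-copy ColE1/pUC-type origin for E. coli, the pVS1 replicon (oriV, RepA and the StaA stability protein) for maintenance in Agrobacterium, and an aphA-3 kanamycin resistance gene under the bla promoter for bacterial selection.

Between the nopaline-type left and right T-DNA border repeats lie three modules. Next to the left border is a hygromycin phosphotransferase gene, interrupted by a modified castor bean catalase intron and ending in the CaMV poly(A) signal. It provides plant selection, and the intron prevents functional expression in bacteria. No promoter for this marker was annotated. The second module runs from the maize polyubiquitin promoter to the NOS terminator. The annotation software recognised only two short Cas9-like fragments in this region, which suggests a heavily recoded or modified Cas9 coding sequence, although the record gives no details of it.

Next to the right border is an mRFP1 cassette driven by the bacterial lac promoter and operator and closed by the rrnB T1 and T7Te terminators. Its bacterial regulatory elements suggest a visual dropout marker that incoming guide cassettes replace, so that correct clones can be told apart from red colonies. The Golden Gate sites themselves are not annotated, however, and the catalogue lists RFP together with hygromycin under plant selectable markers.

The vector belongs to a Cas9/Cas12a mutagenesis toolkit optimised for barley and wheat.
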