Features (pLannotate 1.2.2; 23 found; start..end, strand, type, name):
     32..56      +  misc_feature   RB T-DNA repeat: right border repeat from nopaline C58 T-DNA
    365..994     +  CDS            pVS1 StaA: stability protein from the Pseudomonas plasmid pVS1 (Heeb et al., 2000)
   1423..2496    +  CDS            pVS1 RepA: replication protein from the Pseudomonas plasmid pVS1 (Heeb et al., 2000)
   2562..2756    +  rep_origin     pVS1 oriV: origin of replication for the Pseudomonas plasmid pVS1 (Heeb et al., 2000)
   2818..2922    +  promoter       AmpR promoter: bla
   2923..3717    +  CDS            KanR: aminoglycoside phosphotransferase; aphA-3; confers resistance to kanamycin
   3888..4476    +  rep_origin     ori: high-copy-number ColE1/pMB1/pBR322/pUC origin of replication
   4612..4636    +  misc_feature   LB T-DNA repeat: left border repeat from nopaline C58 T-DNA
   4724..4898    -  polyA_signal   CaMV poly(A) signal: cauliflower mosaic virus polyadenylation signal
   4933..5625    -  CDS            HygR (fragment): aminoglycoside phosphotransferase from E. coli confers resistance to hygromycin
   5620..5809    -  intron         cat1 intron: castor bean catalase intron, modified
   5810..6148    -  CDS            HygR (fragment): aminoglycoside phosphotransferase from E. coli; aph(4)-Ia; confers resistance to hygromycin
   8037..8289    -  terminator     NOS terminator: nopaline synthase terminator and poly(A) signal
   9660..9971    -  CDS            cas9 (fragment): CAS9_LISIN - Also known as csn1. Experimental evidence at protein level: Swiss-Prot protein existence level 1. CRISPR (clustered regularly interspaced short palindromic repeat) is an adaptive immune system that provides protection against mobile genetic elements (viruses, transposable elements and conjugative plasmids). CRISPR clusters contain spacers, sequences complementary to antecedent mobile elements, and target invading nucleic acids. CRISPR clusters are transcribed and processed into CRISPR RNA (crRNA). In type II CRISPR systems correct processing of pre-crRNA requires a trans- encoded
  13770..14048   -  CDS            cas9 (fragment): CAS9_STRMU - Also known as csn1. Experimental evidence at protein level: Swiss-Prot protein existence level 1. CRISPR (clustered regularly interspaced short palindromic repeat) is an adaptive immune system that provides protection against mobile genetic elements (viruses, transposable elements and conjugative plasmids). CRISPR clusters contain spacers, sequences complementary to antecedent mobile elements, and target invading nucleic acids. CRISPR clusters are transcribed and processed into CRISPR RNA (crRNA). In type II CRISPR systems correct processing of pre-crRNA requires a trans- encoded
  14096..16082   -  promoter       Ubi promoter: maize polyubiquitin gene promoter
  16100..16189   +  CDS            lacI (fragment): lac repressor; lacI; The lac repressor binds to the lac operator to inhibit transcription in E. coli. This inhibition can be relieved by adding lactose or isopropyl-β-D-thiogalactopyranoside (IPTG).
  16202..16223   +  protein_bind   CAP binding site: CAP binding activates transcription in the presence of cAMP. E. coli catabolite activator protein
  16238..16268   +  promoter       lac promoter: promoter for the E. coli lac operon
  16272..16294   +  protein_bind   lac operator (fragment): The lac repressor binds to the lac operator to inhibit transcription in E. coli. This inhibition can be relieved by adding lactose or isopropyl-β-D-thiogalactopyranoside (IPTG). lac repressor encoded by lacI
  16328..17002   +  CDS            mRFP1: mRFP1 is a basic (constitutively fluorescent) red fluorescent protein published in 2002, derived from Discosoma sp.. It is reported to be a somewhat slowly-maturing monomer with low acid sensitivity.
  17050..17121   +  terminator     rrnB T1 terminator: transcription terminator T1 from the E. coli rrnB gene
  17137..17164   +  terminator     T7Te terminator: phage T7 early transcription terminator
>Addgene plasmid #209514 | EC67844 | addgene full sequence | sequence record 413950 | Addgene NGS Result
CACGAAGTGATCCGTTTAAACTATCAGTGTTTGACAGGATATATTGGCGGGTAAACCTAAGAGAAAAGAG
CGTTTATTAGAATAATCGGATATTTAAAAGGGCGTGAAAAGGTTTATCCGTTCGTCCATTTGTATGTGCA
TGCCAACCACAGGGTTCCCCTCGGGAGTCAGCCGTGCGGCTGCATGAAATCCTGGCCGGTTTGTCTGATG
CCAAGCTGGCGGCCTGGCCGGCCAGCTTGGCCGCTGAAGAAACCGAGCGCCGCCGTCTAAAAAGGTGATG
TGTATTTGAGTAAAACAGCTTGCGTCATGCGGTCGCTGCGTATATGATGCGATGAGTAAATAAACAAATA
CGCAAGGGGAACGCATGAAGGTTATCGCTGTACTTAACCAGAAAGGCGGGTCAGGCAAGACGACCATCGC
AACCCATCTAGCCCGCGCCCTGCAACTCGCCGGGGCCGATGTTCTGTTAGTCGATTCCGATCCCCAGGGC
AGTGCCCGCGATTGGGCGGCCGTGCGGGAAGATCAACCGCTAACCGTTGTCGGCATCGACCGCCCGACGA
TTGACCGCGACGTGAAGGCCATCGGCCGGCGCGACTTCGTAGTGATCGACGGAGCGCCCCAGGCGGCGGA
CTTGGCTGTGTCCGCGATCAAGGCAGCCGACTTCGTGCTGATTCCGGTGCAGCCAAGCCCTTACGACATA
TGGGCCACCGCCGACCTGGTGGAGCTGGTTAAGCAGCGCATTGAGGTCACGGATGGAAGGCTACAAGCGG
CCTTTGTCGTGTCGCGGGCGATCAAAGGCACGCGCATCGGCGGTGAGGTTGCCGAGGCGCTGGCCGGGTA
CGAGCTGCCCATTCTTGAGTCCCGTATCACGCAGCGCGTGAGCTACCCAGGCACTGCCGCCGCCGGCACA
ACCGTTCTTGAATCAGAACCCGAGGGCGACGCTGCCCGCGAGGTCCAGGCGCTGGCCGCTGAAATTAAAT
CAAAACTCATTTGAGTTAATGAGGTAAAGAGAAAATGAGCAAAAGCACAAACACGCTAAGTGCCGGCCGT
CCGAGCGCACGCAGCAGCAAGGCTGCAACGTTGGCCAGCCTGGCAGACACGCCAGCCATGAAGCGGGTCA
ACTTTCAGTTGCCGGCGGAGGATCACACCAAGCTGAAGATGTACGCGGTACGCCAAGGCAAGACCATTAC
CGAGCTGCTATCTGAATACATCGCGCAGCTACCAGAGTAAATGAGCAAATGAATAAATGAGTAGATGAAT
TTTAGCGGCTAAAGGAGGCGGCATGGAAAATCAAGAACAACCAGGCACCGACGCCGTGGAATGCCCCATG
TGTGGAGGAACGGGCGGTTGGCCAGGCGTAAGCGGCTGGGTTGTCTGCCGGCCCTGCAATGGCACTGGAA
CCCCCAAGCCCGAGGAATCGGCGTGAGCGGTCGCAAACCATCCGGCCCGGTACAAATCGGCGCGGCGCTG
GGTGATGACCTGGTGGAGAAGTTGAAGGCCGCGCAGGCCGCCCAGCGGCAACGCATCGAGGCAGAAGCAC
GCCCCGGTGAATCGTGGCAAGCGGCCGCTGATCGAATCCGCAAAGAATCCCGGCAACCGCCGGCAGCCGG
TGCGTCGTCGATTAGGAAGCCGCCCAAGGGCGACGAGCAACCAGATTTTTTCGTTCCGATGCTCTATGAC
GTGGGCACCCGCGATAGTCGCAGCATCATGGACGTGGCCGTTTTCCGTCTGTCGAAGCGTGACCGACGAG
CTGGCGAGGTGATCCGCTACGAGCTTCCAGACGGGCACGTAGAGGTTTCCGCAGGGCCGGCCGGCATGGC
CAGTGTGTGGGATTACGACCTGGTACTGATGGCGGTTTCCCATCTAACCGAATCCATGAACCGATACCGG
GAAGGGAAGGGAGACAAGCCCGGCCGCGTGTTCCGTCCACACGTTGCGGACGTACTCAAGTTCTGCCGGC
GAGCCGATGGCGGAAAGCAGAAAGACGACCTGGTAGAAACCTGCATTCGGTTAAACACCACGCACGTTGC
CATGCAGCGTACGAAGAAGGCCAAGAACGGCCGCCTGGTGACGGTATCCGAGGGTGAAGCCTTGATTAGC
CGCTACAAGATCGTAAAGAGCGAAACCGGGCGGCCGGAGTACATCGAGATCGAGCTAGCTGATTGGATGT
ACCGCGAGATTACAGAAGGCAAGAACCCGGACGTGCTGACGGTTCACCCCGATTACTTTTTGATCGATCC
CGGCATCGGCCGTTTTCTCTACCGCCTGGCACGCCGCGCCGCAGGCAAGGCAGAAGCCAGATGGTTGTTC
AAGACGATCTACGAACGCAGTGGCAGCGCCGGAGAGTTCAAGAAGTTCTGTTTCACCGTGCGCAAGCTGA
TCGGGTCAAATGACCTGCCGGAGTACGATTTGAAGGAGGAGGCGGGGCAGGCTGGCCCGATCCTAGTCAT
GCGCTACCGCAACCTGATCGAGGGCGAAGCATCCGCCGGTTCCTAATGTACGGAGCAGATGCTAGGGCAA
ATTGCCCTAGCAGGGGAAAAAGGTCGAAAAAGCTTCTTTCCTGTGGATAGCACGTACATTGGGAACCCAA
AGCCGTACATTGGGAACCGGAACCCGTACATTGGGAACCCAAAGCCGTACATTGGGAACCGGTCACACAT
GTAAGTGACTGATATAAAAGAGAAAAAAGGCGATTTTTCCGCCTAAAACTCTTTAAAACTTATTAAAACT
CTTAAAACCCGCCTGGCCTGTGCATAACTGTCTGGCCAGCGCACAGCCGAACAGCTGCAAAAAGCGCCCA
CATCAAGGCTCCGAGTGCGCGGAACCCCTATTTGTTTATTTTTCTAAATACATTCAAATATGTATCCGCT
CATGAGACAATAACCCTGATAAATGCTTCAATAATATTGAAAAAGGAAGAGTATGGCTAAAATGAGAATA
TCACCGGAATTGAAAAAACTGATCGAAAAATACCGCTGCGTAAAAGATACGGAAGGAATGTCTCCTGCTA
AGGTATATAAGCTGGTGGGAGAAAATGAAAACCTATATTTAAAAATGACGGACAGCCGGTATAAAGGGAC
CACCTATGATGTGGAACGGGAAAAGGACATGATGCTATGGCTGGAAGGAAAGCTGCCTGTTCCAAAGGTC
CTGCACTTTGAACGGCATGATGGCTGGAGCAATCTGCTCATGAGTGAGGCCGATGGCGTCCTTTGCTCGG
AAGAGTATGAAGATGAACAAAGCCCTGAAAAGATTATCGAGCTGTATGCGGAGTGCATCAGGCTCTTTCA
CTCCATCGACATATCGGATTGTCCCTATACGAATAGCTTAGACAGCCGCTTAGCCGAATTGGATTACTTA
CTGAATAACGATCTGGCCGATGTGGATTGCGAAAACTGGGAAGAGGACACTCCATTTAAAGATCCGCGCG
AGCTGTATGATTTTTTAAAGACGGAAAAGCCCGAAGAGGAACTTGTCTTTTCCCACGGCGACCTGGGAGA
CAGCAACATCTTTGTGAAAGATGGCAAAGTAAGTGGCTTTATTGATCTTGGGAGAAGCGGCAGGGCGGAC
AAGTGGTATGACATTGCCTTCTGCGTCCGGTCGCTCAGGGAGGATATCGGGGAAGAACAGTATGTCGAGC
TATTTTTTGACTTACTGGGGATCAAGCCTGATTGGGAGAAAATAAAATATTATATTTTACTGGATGAATT
GTTTTAGCTGTCAGACCAAGTTTACTCATATATACTTTAGATTGATTTAAAACTTCATTTTTAATTTAAA
AGGATCTAGGTGAAGATCCTTTTTGATAATCTCATGACCAAAATCCCTTAACGTGAGTTTTCGTTCCACT
GAGCGTCAGACCCCGTAGAAAAGATCAAAGGATCTTCTTGAGATCCTTTTTTTCTGCGCGTAATCTGCTG
CTTGCAAACAAAAAAACCACCGCTACCAGCGGTGGTTTGTTTGCCGGATCAAGAGCTACCAACTCTTTTT
CCGAAGGTAACTGGCTTCAGCAGAGCGCAGATACCAAATACTGTTCTTCTAGTGTAGCCGTAGTTAGGCC
ACCACTTCAAGAACTCTGTAGCACCGCCTACATACCTCGCTCTGCTAATCCTGTTACCAGTGGCTGCTGC
CAGTGGCGATAAGTCGTGTCTTACCGGGTTGGACTCAAGACGATAGTTACCGGATAAGGCGCAGCGGTCG
GGCTGAACGGGGGGTTCGTGCACACAGCCCAGCTTGGAGCGAACGACCTACACCGAACTGAGATACCTAC
AGCGTGAGCTATGAGAAAGCGCCACGCTTCCCGAAGGGAGAAAGGCGGACAGGTATCCGGTAAGCGGCAG
GGTCGGAACAGGAGAGCGCACGAGGGAGCTTCCAGGGGGAAACGCCTGGTATCTTTATAGTCCTGTCGGG
TTTCGCCACCTCTGACTTGAGCGTCGATTTTTGTGATGCTCGTCAGGGGGGCGGAGCCTATGGAAAAACG
CCAGCAACGCGGCCTTTTTACGGTTCCTGCTCGGATCTGTTGGACCGGACAGTAGTCATGGTTGATGGGC
TGCCTGTATCGAGTGGTGATTTTGTGCCGAGCTGCCGGTCGGGGAGCTGTTGGCTGGCTGGTGGCAGGAT
ATATTGTGGTGTAAACAAATTGACGCTTAGACAACTTAATAACACATTGCGGACGTTTTTAATGTACTGG
GGTTGAACACTCTGTGCCGAATTCGGATCCAGCGATCTGGATTTTAGTACTGGATTTTGGTTTTAGGAAT
TAGAAATTTTATTGATAGAAGTATTTTACAAATACAAATACATACTAAGGGTTTCTTATATGCTCAACAC
ATGAGCGAAACCCTATAGGAACCCTAATTCCCTTATCTGGGAACTACTCACACATTATTATGGAGAAACT
CGAGCTTGTCGATCGACTCTAGCTAGAGAAGCCTATTCCTTTGCCCTCGGACGAGTGCTGGGGCGTCGGT
TTCCACTATCGGCGAGTACTTCTACACAGCCATCGGTCCAGACGGCCGCGCTTCTGCGGGCGATTTGTGT
ACGCCCGACAGTCCCGGCTCCGGATCGGACGATTGCGTCGCATCGACCCTGCGCCCAAGCTGCATCATCG
AAATTGCCGTCAACCAAGCTCTGATAGAGTTGGTCAAGACCAATGCGGAGCATATACGCCCGGAGCCGCG
GCGATCCTGCAAGCTCCGGATGCCTCCGCTCGAAGTAGCGCGTCTGCTGCTCCATACAAGCCAACCACGG
CCTCCAGAAGAAGATGTTGGCGACCTCGTATTGGGAATCCCCGAACATCGCCTCGCTCCAGTCAATGACC
GCTGTTATGCGGCCATTGTCCGTCAGGACATTGTTGGAGCCGAAATCCGCGTGCACGAGGTGCCGGACTT
CGGGGCAGTCCTCGGCCCAAAGCATCAGCTCATCGAGAGCCTGCGCGACGGACGCACTGACGGTGTCGTC
CATCACAGTTTGCCAGTGATACACATGGGGATCAGCAATCGCGCATATGAAATCACGCCATGTAGTGTAT
TGACCGATTCCTTGCGGTCCGAATGGGCCGAACCCGCTCGTCTGGCTAAGATCGGCCGCAGCGATCGCAT
CCATGGCCTCCGCGACCGGCTGCAGTTATCATCATCATCATAGACACACGAAATAAAGTAATCAGATTAT
CAGTTAAAGCTATGTAATATTTACACCATAACCAATCAATTAAAAAATAGATCAGTTTAAAGAAAGATCA
AAGCTCAAAAAAATAAAAAGAGAAAAGGGTCCTAACCAAGAAAATGAAGGAGAAAAACTAGAAATTTACC
TGCAGAACAGCGGGCAGTTCGGTTTCAGGCAGGTCTTGCAACGTGACACCCTGTGCACGGCGGGAGATGC
AATAGGTCAGGCTCTCGCTGAATTCCCCAATGTCAAGCACTTCCGGAATCGGGAGCGCGGCCGATGCAAA
GTGCCGATAAACATAACGATCTTTGTAGAAACCATCGGCGCAGCTATTTACCCGCAGGACATATCCACGC
CCTCCTACATCGAAGCTGAAAGCACGAGATTCTTCGCCCTCCGAGAGCTGCATCAGGTCGGAGACGCTGT
CGAACTTTTCGATCAGAAACTTCTCGACAGACGTCGCGGTGAGTTCAGGCTTTTTCATTCTGCAAAAGAG
AACCAGACAACAGGGTAAGTGCCTAGCAGTAAACAAACAGAACTCATCACAAGCAAACAGCAACATCATA
TTCATACCAACAGGTCATGTGTGTTCATCACATCATTAGTACTAAGCATGCCATCATCCAAGTATATCAA
AGTAAGGGCAAAGAGCATGCATGATCATCAGGTGCACAAAAGAATCATCAAATTGTAGCAGTACATATCT
TCATCTATCATGCATATCTATCCATAACAGGACGATGCATGTTGACCAGGTAAAAGCTACAGGATCCTAT
AGGAACAGCAGCGTATATATCTTCACCAATCTTAGCATCTTAATCATGTGGCACATGCAGTTTCAATTTA
AGCACATGAGCTAGTTGATTATGAGGTACCAGAGAATCATCAAACTGATGTAGCAGCATATATCCTCATC
TATCATGCAATCTAATCTAATCTAACTAAACAGGAAAGGTGTGCTATTCAGTTAAAAGCTACCGCATCAT
ATACAAACGGCAGCATAAGAAAAAGCATAATCATCTTAATCATGCAACAAACGCAGATTCATAATAAGCC
CAAGAGCTAGCTTGTGATGATCTTATTCTACTCTGATCTACAGCAATCAGATAACGACCTAACCTTGCAC
ATGGCAACAAAACAATCGATCGGACGAATCAGTTGTTTGTTCCTAGCTAGCACCATCGAACCAGATAATA
GATGCACGTACAGATCCCGAAAACGAACCCAAAAACAGGGCAGACCTAGCTGAACCTAGGCAGCGACCCA
GCAGATCGTGAGAACGATCTCATCTACGAACAGCCTAGAAGCAACCCCACGATTCCCGGACAAACGACCT
AAAATCCCCACAAATCACATGAGCATGACAGGATAAACAGCGGAACCGATCAGATCTACACGAAAACCCC
ACCTCCCAGCCACCCACGATCAGGAAACACGCGGATCTAGCATGATTTCGTCAACGCCTCAGCCTAGTTC
CTAGCCACAGACCAAGCAGAACCACCAAACCACGCCGAGCGAGGAGATGGGGCAAGAGGACGGGGGACAC
GATCGCCGTACCTTGAAGCGGGGGAAGGATCGCCGAGGGTCGCGAGAAGAGCAATTTGGATTTGGAACCC
GGGGGTTGTGCGCTCCGAACGATCAGACGATGTGAGATTGTGGGAAGAGGCGCGGAGGGCCCTGTATTTA
TGGGCTGCGACGGGGGGAGGAGAGGTGGGGAGGGTTGGGGAAGGAATCCCCCACCCGTGCCGTGACGGTT
CCGGGCCGTGTGAGAGGAGCCCGCTCGTGTCCGCCACGCAATTTCCGCGATCGGAGCGGAGCTTTCGAGA
GGCGGCTGGATGGTTGGTGGCCGTTAGATTTGTAGACGCCGTTAACGCCTCGCCTCCACCGGGAAGAGTT
TTGAGCAGCCGCTTATGACAATGGCTTAACGACGTTAGACGGAGCGTTAGTGGCAGGCCATGATAGAATA
GACGTATTGCAATGGGATTATAATTAAATAAATAAGAATATAATAAGATATGGCAAGTCGGCACTCATGA
CATGGTGTCCGAAATGATAGTGCTCACTTTCTTAGCCGAGAAAGTTGACGCGACTGATTTAGAAGTTAAG
ATATTATTTCTCTCTTCTTTTCTTTCCTCGTCATATAAGGATGAAATAAACTTTAGAGATTGCCGGTAGT
GATTTTGGATTTCGGCGATCAGGCTTGGTTTGCCGGTTTCGGACGGTGTGCCTTAGGCCACCCGCAGTGT
ATCTTGTAATGTTCAACCGATAAGCAAGGGTGGGGCTCAAGCAAGTAGTAAACAACTATGTCAAATGTCA
CCATGGTTATGGTCTTGTTTAGTTGGCTTCCTCCGCAAGAATTCAAGCTTAGCGTCGATCTAGTAACATA
GATGACACCGCGCGCGATAATTTATCCTAGTTTGCGCGCTATATTTTGTTTTCTATCGCGTATTAAATGT
ATAATTGCGGGACTCTAATCATAAAAACCCATCTCATAAATAACGTCATGCATTACATGTTAATTATTAC
ATGCTTAACGTAATTCAACAGAAATTATATGATAATCATCGCAAGACCGGCAACAGGATTCAATCTTAAG
AAACTTTATTGCCAAATGTTTGAACGATCTGCTTGACAAGCTCAGACTTTACGCTTCTTCTTTGGGTCAG
CCCTAGAGTCACCACCCAACTGCGACAGATCTATCCTTGTCTCATAGAGCCCTGTAATAGATTGGTGAAT
AAGGGTAGCGTCCAACACTTCCTTGGTTGATGTGTAGCGCTTTCTGTCGATAGTGGTATCGAAGTACTTA
AAGGCTGCTGGGGCTCCCAGATTGGTCAGTGTGAACAGGTGGATGATGTTTTCCGCTTGTTCCCTTATCG
GCTTATCTCTGTGCTTGTTGTACGCGGAAAGCACCTTTAATTGTAGAAAACCAGTAAAACATGGACAATT
AGGAGGCATCGATTATCTAACCAAAGACTTTAACAACACTAATCTGCCACTAATATTCATGAGAAGTCCT
TACCTTATCGAGGTTAGCGTCTGCAAGAATGACCCGCTTGGAAAATTCGCTGATCTGCTCTATGATCTCA
TCAAGATAGTGCTTGTGCTGCTCGACAAACAACTGCTTCTGCTCGTTGTCCTCTGGTGACCCCTTCAGCT
TCTCATAGTGTGAGGCCAAGTACAGGAAGTTGACGTACTTACTGGGCAATGCCAGCTCGTTGCCCTTCTG
CAGTTCTCCGGCAGATGCCAGCATGCGTTTTCTGCCATTTTCCAATTCGAAAAGCGAATACTTGGGCAGT
TTGATAATGAGGTCTTTCTTCACCTCTTTGTAACCTGGTTTGTATAATTTTGGTTCAGTTAATTAGGAAA
ATTACATAATGGCTCCAAAAAAAAATTATCGACCTTTTACCAAAAAAAATAAAATTTATCGACCTTGACA
GGAAAAAGTTACAAATCAAAAGAAAGAATATCGTCTGGCATCCAATATTTTACCTTTAGCCTCGAGGAAG
TCGATCGGATTCTTCTCGAACGAGGACCTTTCCATTATGGTAATTCCAAGCAGTTCCTTGACGCTTTTCA
GTTTCTTGCTCTTGCCCTTCTCCACCTTGGCCACTACCAGTACGCTGTATGCCACGGTAGGGCTATCAAA
GCCTCCGTATTTCTTCGGATCCCAATCCTTCTTCCTCGCAATCAGTTTGTCGGAGTTGCGCTTAGGGAGA
ATGGACTCCTTGGAGAAACCACCGGTTTGAACCTCCGTTTTCTTGACTATGTTGACTTGGGGCATGCTGA
GAACCTTACGCACAGTCGCAAAATCCCTGCCCTTATCCCAGACAATCTCACCTGCAAGAAACAGCAAAGA
GAGAGTTAAGATATAAGTGAACAAGAAAGTCTTGGGATCGACATACATACAATCAATTGATCAAATTCCT
AGGATTAAACATATGAAATAGGAAAGACAGACCTGTTTCGCCATTTGTCTCGATCAGAGGCCTCTTCCGG
ATTTCACCATTCGCCAGAGTGATCTCTGTCTTGAAGAAGTTCATGATATTCGAGTAAAAGAAGTATTTCG
CGGTAGCCTTGCCGATCTCTTGTTCTGACTTCGCGATCATCTTCCTAACGTCGTACACCTTGTAATCCCC
GTACACAAACTCAGACTCCAGTTTCGGATACTTCTTGATGAGAGCAGTGCCAACAACGGCGTTCAGGTAG
GCGTCATGGGCATGATGGTAGTTGTTGATCTCGCGAACCTTGTAAAACTGGAAGTCCTTCCGGAAGTCAC
TAACCAGTTTGCTCTTGAGGGTGATCACCTGCGTAACCATCAAAAGTCAATATGGATTCATCACAAATTA
ATCAGGAATAGAAAGATCGGGTGGCCTTGAAGTTGATCAAATAAAAAGTTTCGAACTTTAGTTTGATATG
GTAAAGGAAAGTTGGAAACTTTACCTTTACCTCCCTGATAAGTTTGTCATTCTCATCATACTTCGTATTC
ATACGCGAATCGAGTATCTGGGCCACATGTTTCGTAATCTGACGAGTTTCAACCAACTGGCGCTTGATGA
AGCCGGCTTTGTCGAGCTCAGACAGTCCGCCCCTTTCTGCCTTCGTGAGATTGTCGAATTTCCGTTGGGT
TATGAGCTTAGCATTCAAAAGCTGCCTCCAATAGTTCTTCATCTTCTTCACAACCTCCTCGCTGGGTACA
TTGTCGGATTTTCCGCGGTTCTTGTCTGAGCGCGTAAGGACCTATAACACGGGAGAAACCAAAAAGCAAA
CTCATTTCACGCCAAATACTACAGATTTCTCAAAAATTAAGTTATAATCCATATATCCTGACAAGAAATT
GATTAAAACACAGTTGCTTTACCTTGTTGTCAATACTATCGTCCTTCAGGAAAGATTGAGGGACAATGTG
ATCCACATCATAGTCGGAGAGTCTGTTAATGTCGAGCTCTTGGTCGACGTACATATCTCTCCCATTCTGG
AGGTAATAGAGGTACAGCTTCTCGTTCTGGAGTTGAGTATTTTCGACTGGGTGCTCTTTCAGAATCTGAC
TCCCAAGCTCCTTGATGCCTTCCTCTATCCGCTTCATGCGCTCCCGTGAGTTCTTCTGCCCTTTCTGAGT
CGTCTGGTTTTCCCTCGCCATCTCGATGACGATGTTCTCCGGCTTATGGCGGCCCATGACCTGTAGCAAT
AATTAAAACAAAAATACCACAAACAGTTAGAACTGAGGCAAGAAGAATGAATGCAGAGAAAAAAAATCTT
AGCTATTCATGGAAATGGAAGTGCGACGAACACCTAAAATGCAAGGAGCATAACCAAATGCAGAACTTAC
CTTCACCAGCTCATCCACAACCTTCACTGTCTGCAGTATGCCCTTCTTTATAGCTGGCGATCCAGCCAGG
TTGGCTATGTGTTCGTGAAGGCTATCGCCCTGACCTGACACTTGGGCCTTCTGGATATCTTCTTTGAAGG
TCAGTGAGTCATCGTGAATAAGCTGCATGAAGTTCCGATTCGCAAAACCGTCGGATTTGAGAAAGTCCAG
TATAGTCTTGCCGGATTGCTTGTCGCGGATGCCGTTGATGAGCTTCCTGGAGAGCCTTCCCCAACCTAAA
ACATAGAACAAACATTTGTCTCATCACAAATATGCATCAAGGAACACTCAGAAGTTAGTCATATACCCAA
ATTCTTGAAACTAGAGAAACAAAAAAAGAGGGATCATTGCGGAAACCTTTTGACCTCTTACCTGTATATC
TCCTCCTCTTCAACTGCTTCATGACCTTGTCATCGAACAGATGCGCATAAGTCTTAAGGCGCTCCTCGAT
CATTTCTCTGTCCTCAAACAGCGTGAGAGTCAGCACGATGTCCTCGAGGATGTCCTCGTTCTCCTCGTTG
TCAAGGAAGTCCTTGTCCTTGATGATTTTCAACAGGTCATGGTATGTGCCAAGAGAGGCATTGAACCTAT
CCTCAACGCCGCTGATTTCCACAGAATCAAAGCATTCGATCTTCTTAAAGTAGTCCTCTTTAAGCTGTTT
CACAGTGACCTTCCGATTGGTTTTGAACAAGAGATCGACAATGGCCTTCTTCTGCTCACCTGTTATAACA
GTAAAAATTACTTTAGAAACAAAACAAAAGTGTGGTCTTTTAGGAATGATTATTGATCAGTTCATAGTTT
AAAATCTTGTGTTTTTATCGTAAAAGTGTGGACCAGGATTTACCTGACAGGAAGGCCGGTTTGCGCATCC
CCTCCGTCACATATTTCACCTTCGTCAGCTCGTTGTAGACCGTGAAGTATTCGTACAGGAGACTATGCTT
GGGCAGGACTTTCTCATTTGGGAGATTCTTATCGAAGTTGGTCATCCTTTCGATGAAGGACTGTGCACTC
GCACCCTTGTCCACGACCTCTTCGAAGTTCCAAGGCGTGATAGTCTCCTCGGATTTGCGTGTCATCCACG
CAAACCGCGAGTTCCCGCGTGCGAGTGGACCTAATGAATTAATAGAAAAATCAGGCAAATTAGAAAAGAA
ATAATTCTCAAAAGAGAACAACTGAGGTCAGAAAATAGCATTCATCAACTGAAACTAGGTATTTCTTCAT
ATGATACTAACCTACATAGTAGGGAATGCGGAACGTGAGGATCTTTTCAATCTTCTCTCTGTTGTCTTTC
AGGAACGGATAGAAGTCCTCTTGCCTCCTCAAGATAGCATGCAGCTCACCGAGGTGGATCTGGTGCGGTA
TGCTGCCATTGTCGAAGGTACGCTGCTTCCGAAGCAAATCTTCGCGGTTCAATTTAACGAGCAGCTCCTC
TGTACCGTCCATCTTTTCCAGAATAGGCTTGATGAATTTGTAGAATTCCTCCTGACTTGCACCTAATAAT
ATCATCAGAGGAAAACTCAATTCTTATATCTTACAGAAATGAACAACAAAATACATGTAGCAGAGAGGAA
AACAATCATAAGTAACAACTTACCTCCATCAATGTACCCTGCGTAGCCATTCTTCGATTGGTCAAAGAAA
ATCTCCTTGTACTTCTCGGGGAGTTGCTGGCGAACCAAAGCCTTCAGAAGGGTCAGATCCTGGTGATGCT
CGTCGTACCTCTTGATCATGGAGGCGCTAAGTGGCGCTTTGGTTATCTCCGTGTTGACCCGCAGAATGTC
ACTGAGCAAGATAGCGTCTGACAGATTCTTGGCAGCCAAGAACAGGTCGGCATACTGATCACCTACAAAA
GTTTAAAAGACTCAATTTTAACTCTACAGCTTCAAATAAATTTCCGCAAAGAAATTGATAGGTTTAGACA
ACAAAAGAAGAGTTCCAATTTCAAGAGCACCTATTTGGGCGAGCAGATTGTCCAGATCATCATCGTATGT
ATCCTTTGACAGCTGCAGCTTCGCGTCCTCGGCGAGGTCAAAGTTGCTTTTGAAGTTAGGGGTGAGGCCC
AGAGACAGTGCAATCAGATTCCCGAACAAGCCGTTCTTCTTCTCGCCTGGCAATTGAGCGATCAGATTCT
CAAGCCGTCTGGACTTCGAAAGTCTGGCAGACAGTATTGCCTTGGCGTCGACACCTGAGATTGTTTGCAA
AGAAAAATCTCAAAGCATGTACAATCTATAAACTTATGATGGAAAAAGAAAAGAAAGGTAACTAAGGAAT
GTTACCTGATGCATTGATGGGGTTCTCCTCGAACAGCTGATTGTAGGTTTGGACGAGCTGAATGAACAGT
TTATCCACATCGGAGTTATCCGGGTTGAGGTCCCCTTCGATCAAGAAATGGCCACGAAACTTTATCATGT
GCGCGAGAGCCAGGTATATGAGCCGAAGGTCTGCCTTATCGGTTGAGTCCACCAGCTTCTTGCGAAGGTG
GTATATAGTCGGATACTTTTCATGATAGGCTACTTCGTCAACAATATTCCCAAAGATGGGGTGACGCTCG
TGTTTCTTATCTTCCTCTACCAGGAAGGATTCCTCGAGGCGATGGAAGAACGAGTCGTCAACCTGCAAAA
TCAAGTTTATTGATCATCAAGTGAGTTTACATGTAGTTAAATGCTTTCAGTAATATCCCAATGAAGCAGG
ATATGCTTTCAGTACAAAATACATAAGCATACTATATCATAAAAATCCTTACCTTCGCCATCTCGTTGCT
AAAGATCTCTTGGAGATAACAGATTCTGTTCTTCCTGCGAGTGTACCTTCTCCTCGCAGTACGTTTAAGC
CTTGTCGCCTCCGCGGTTTCTCCAGAGTCAAAGAGCAGAGCTCCGATCAAGTTCTTCTTAATGCTGTGCC
TATCTGTGTTGCCCAGCACTTTAAATTTCTTCGAAGGTACCTTGTATTCATCGGTGATAACGGCCCACCC
AACTGAGTTCGTACCAATATCAAGTCCAATGCTGTACTTCTTGTCCATTTTCCAGCTGACCTTCCGCTTC
TTCTTCGGTGGGCTAGAAGCCATTCCTGCAGAAGTAACACCAAACAACAGGGTGAGCATCGACAAAAGAA
ACAGTACCAAGCAAATAAATAGCGTATGAAGGCAGGGCTAAAAAAATCCACATATAGCTGCTGCATATGC
CATCATCCAAGTATATCAAGATCAAAATAATTATAAAACATACTTGTTTATTATAATAGATAGGTACTCA
AGGTTAGAGCATATGAATAGATGCTGCATATGCCATCATGTATATGCATCAGTAAAACCCACATCAACAT
GTATACCTATCCTAGATCGATATTTCCATCCATCTTAAACTCGTAACTATGAAGATGTATGACACACACA
TACAGTTCCAAAATTAATAAATACACCAGGTAGTTTGAAACAGTATTCTACTCCGATCTAGAACGAATGA
ACGACCGCCCAACCACACCACATCATCACAACCAAGCGAACAAAAAGCATCTCTGTATATGCATCAGTAA
AACCCGCATCAACATGTATACCTATCCTAGATCGATATTTCCATCCATCATCTTCAATTCGTAACTATGA
ATATGTATGGCACACACATACAGATCCAAAATTAATAAATCCACCAGGTAGTTTGAAACAGAATTCTACT
CCGATCTAGAACGACCGCCCAACCAGACCACATCATCACAACCAAGACAAAAAAAAGCATGAAAAGATGA
CCCGACAAACAAGTGCACGGCATATATTGAAATAAAGGAAAAGGGCAAACCAAACCCTATGCAACGAAAC
AAAAAAAATCATGAAATCGATCCCGTCTGCGGAACGGCTAGAGCCATCCCAGGATTCCCCAAAGAGAAAC
ACTGGCAAGTTAGCAATCAGAACGTGTCTGACGTACAGGTCGCATCCGTGTACGAACGCTAGCAGCACGG
ATCTAACACAAACACGGATCTAACACAAACATGAACAGAAGTAGAACTACCGGGCCCTAACCATGGACCG
GAACGCCGATCTAGAGAAGGTAGAGAGGGGGGGGGGGGGAGGACGAGCGGCGTACCTTGAAGCGGAGGTG
CCGACGGGTGGATTTGGGGGAGATCTGGTTGTGTGTGTGTGCGCTCCGAACAACACGAGGTTGGGGAAAG
AGGGTGTGGAGGGGGTGTCTATTTATTACGGCGGGCGAGGAAGGGAAAGCGAAGGAGCGGTGGGAAAGGA
ATCCCCCGTAGCTGCCGTGCCGTGAGAGGAGGAGGAGGCCGCCTGCCGTGCCGGCTCACGTCTGCCGCTC
CGCCACGCAATTTCTGGATGCCGACAGCGGAGCAAGTCCAACGGTGGAGCGGAACTCTCGAGAGGGGTCC
AGAGGCAGCGACAGAGATGCCGTGCCGTCTGCTTCGCTTGGCCCGACGCGACGCTGCTGGTTCGCTGGTT
GGTGTCCGTTAGACTCGTCGACGGCGTTTAACAGGCTGGCATTATCTACTCGAAACAAGAAAAATGTTTC
CTTAGTTTTTTTAATTTCTTAAAGGGTATTTGTTTAATTTTTAGTCACTTTATTTTATTCTATTTTATAT
CTAAATTATTAAATAAAAAAACTAAAATAGAGTTTTAGTTTTCTTAATTTAGAGGCTAAAATAGAATAAA
ATAGATGTACTAAAAAAATTAGTCTATAAAAACCATTAACCCTAAACCCTAAATGGATGTACTAATAAAA
TGGATGAAGTATTATATAGGTGAAGCTATTTGCAAAAAAAAAGGAGAACACATGCACACTAAAAAGATAA
AACTGTAGAGTCCTGTTGTCAAAATACTCAATTGTCCTTTAGACCATGTCTAACTGTTCATTTATATGAT
TCTCTAAAACACTGATATTATTGTAGTACTATAGATTATATTATTCGTAGAGTAAAGTTTAAATATATGT
ATAAAGATAGATAAACTGCACTTCAAACAAGTGTGACAAAAAAAATATGTGGTAATTTTTTATAACTTAG
ACATGCAATGCTCATTATCTCTAGAGAGGGGCACGACCGGGTCACGCTGCACCTCCACTATGCCTGAGAC
CCAATACGCAAACCGCCTCTCCCCGCGCGTTGGCCGATTCATTAATGCAGCTGGCACGACAGGTTTCCCG
ACTGGAAAGCGGGCAGTGAGCGCAACGCAATTAATGTGAGTTAGCTCACTCATTAGGCACCCCAGGCTTT
ACACTTTATGCTTCCGGCTCGTATGTTGTGTGGAATTGTGAGCGGATAACAATTTCACACATACTAGAGA
AAGAGGAGAAATACTAGATGGCTTCCTCCGAGGACGTTATCAAAGAGTTCATGCGTTTCAAAGTTCGTAT
GGAAGGTTCCGTTAACGGTCACGAGTTCGAAATCGAAGGTGAAGGTGAAGGTCGTCCGTACGAAGGTACC
CAGACCGCTAAACTGAAAGTTACCAAAGGTGGTCCGCTGCCGTTCGCTTGGGACATCCTGTCCCCGCAGT
TCCAGTACGGTTCCAAAGCTTACGTTAAACACCCGGCTGACATCCCGGACTACCTGAAACTGTCCTTCCC
GGAAGGTTTCAAATGGGAACGTGTTATGAACTTCGAGGACGGTGGTGTTGTTACCGTTACCCAGGACTCC
TCCCTGCAAGACGGTGAGTTCATCTACAAAGTTAAACTGCGTGGTACCAACTTCCCGTCCGACGGTCCGG
TTATGCAGAAAAAAACCATGGGTTGGGAAGCTTCCACCGAACGTATGTACCCGGAGGACGGTGCTCTGAA
AGGTGAAATCAAAATGCGTCTGAAACTGAAAGACGGTGGTCACTACGACGCTGAAGTTAAAACCACCTAC
ATGGCTAAAAAACCGGTTCAGCTGCCGGGTGCTTACAAAACCGACATCAAACTGGACATCACCTCCCACA
ACGAGGACTACACCATCGTTGAACAGTACGAACGTGCTGAAGGTCGTCACTCCACCGGTGCTTAATAACG
CTGATAGTGCTAGTGTAGATCGCTACTAGAGCCAGGCATCAAATAAAACGAAAGGCTCAGTCGAAAGACT
GGGCCTTTCGTTTTATCTGTTGTTTGTCGGTGAACGCTCTCTACTAGAGTCACACTGGCTCACCTTCGGG
TGGGCCTTTCTGCGTTTATAGGTCTCAGGGA
